Addgene plasmid #161521: pYPQ266E
Purpose: Gateway entry clone (attL1 & attR5) for CRISPR-zSpRYCas9 PmCDA1 mediated C-T base editing
Depositing lab: Yiping Qi. Depositing organization: University of Maryland, College Park. Publication: PAM-less plant genome editing using a CRISPR-SpRY toolbox. Ren Q, Sretenovic S, Liu S, Tang X, Huang L, He Y, Liu L, Guo Y, Zhong Z, Liu G, Cheng Y, Zheng X, Pan C, Yin D, Zhang Y, Li W, Qi L, Li C, Qi Y, Zhang Y. Nat Plants. 2021 Jan 4. pii: 10.1038/s41477-020-00827-4. doi: 10.1038/s41477-020-00827-4. PubMed 33398158.
Backbone
  Vector backbone: pYPQ166
  Total vector size (bp): 8841
  Vector type: Plant Expression, CRISPR ; Gateway compatible zSpRYCas9(D10A)-PmCDA1-UGI entry clone
Growth in bacteria
  Bacterial resistance: Spectinomycin, 50 μg/mL
  Growth temperature: 37°C
  Growth strain: DH5alpha
  Copy number: High Copy
Gene/Insert
  Gene/Insert name: zSpRYCas9(D10A)-PmCDA1-UGI
  Tag / fusion protein: 3X FLAG, NLS (N terminal on insert)
Terms and licenses: Academic/Nonprofit Terms; Industry Terms: Not Available to Industry
How to cite: pYPQ266E was a gift from Yiping Qi (Addgene plasmid # 161521 ; http://n2t.net/addgene:161521 ; RRID:Addgene_161521)
