[The description below was written by a language model from this plasmid's Addgene catalogue record and pLannotate feature annotations shown in this document.]
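Description:
pYPQ266E is an 8,841 bp Gateway entry clone built on the pYPQ166 backbone and intended for assembling plant CRISPR base-editing vectors. It is maintained in E. coli through a high-copy ColE1/pUC-type origin and selected with spectinomycin via the aadA (SmR) gene. Small fragments of a gentamicin resistance gene, an integron Pc promoter, lacI and lacZα are also annotated, along with rrnB T1/T2 terminators that insulate the cloning region. These appear to be backbone remnants rather than functional parts.

The payload lies between attL1 and attR5 sites and encodes a zSpRYCas9(D10A)-PmCDA1-UGI fusion. SpRY is an engineered Streptococcus pyogenes Cas9 variant with greatly relaxed PAM requirements, and the D10A change makes it a nickase. PmCDA1 is a cytidine deaminase that converts C to U on the displaced strand. The phage PBS2 uracil glycosylase inhibitor (UGI) blocks uracil excision, so edits resolve as C-to-T changes. The catalogue lists an N-terminal 3xFLAG tag and an NLS. The feature table detects FLAG fragments both upstream of Cas9 and downstream of it, next to a segment matching human CRK that probably forms part of the linker. PmCDA1 itself is not annotated, but presumably occupies the unlabelled interval before UGI. A NOS terminator follows the coding sequence.

No plant promoter is annotated within the att-flanked cassette. This suggests the promoter is supplied by the destination vector when the clone is combined, through a multisite LR reaction, with a compatible guide RNA entry clone. The resulting constructs are used for near PAM-less cytosine base editing in plants.
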