Features (pLannotate 1.2.2; 17 found; start..end, strand, type, name):
      1..100     +  protein_bind   attL1: mutant version of attL; recombination site for the Gateway® LR reaction LR Clonase™
    164..183     +  CDS            2xFLAG (fragment): two tandem FLAG® epitope tags
    239..4339    +  CDS            cas9: CAS9_STRP1 - Also known as csn1 From Streptococcus pyogenes serotype M1.
   4427..4597    +  CDS            CRK (fragment): CRK_HUMAN - Experimental evidence at protein level: Swiss-Prot protein existence level 1. [Isoform Crk-II]: Regulates cell adhesion, spreading and migration (PubMed:31311869). Mediates attachment-induced MAPK8 activation, membrane ruffling and cell motility in a Rac-dependent manner. Involved in phagocytosis of apoptotic cells and cell motility via its interaction with DOCK1 and DOCK4 (PubMed:19004829). May regulate the EFNA5-EPHA3 signaling (By similarity). From Homo sapiens (Human).
   4646..4669    +  CDS            2xFLAG (fragment): two tandem FLAG® epitope tags
   5330..5581    +  CDS            UGI: UNGI_BPPB2 - Experimental evidence at protein level: Swiss-Prot protein existence level 1. This protein binds specifically and reversibly to the host uracil-DNA glycosylase, preventing removal of uracil residues from PBS2 DNA by the host uracil-excision repair system. From Bacillus phage PBS2 (Bacteriophage PBS2).
   5831..6083    +  terminator     NOS terminator: nopaline synthase terminator and poly(A) signal
   6128..6251    +  protein_bind   attR5: mutant version of attR; recombination site for the Gateway® LR reaction LR Clonase™
   6269..6287    -  promoter       T7 promoter: promoter for bacteriophage T7 RNA polymerase
   6477..6500    +  promoter       Pc promoter (fragment): intI1 (promoter lies within the coding sequence); class 1 integron promoter
   6676..6732    +  CDS            GmR (fragment): gentamycin acetyltransferase; aacC1; confers resistance to gentamycin
   6739..7530    +  CDS            SmR: aminoglycoside adenylyltransferase (Murphy, 1985); aadA; confers resistance to spectinomycin and streptomycin
   7623..8211    +  rep_origin     ori: high-copy-number ColE1/pMB1/pBR322/pUC origin of replication
   8394..8486    +  CDS            lacI (fragment): lac repressor; lacI; The lac repressor binds to the lac operator to inhibit transcription in E. coli. This inhibition can be relieved by adding lactose or isopropyl-β-D-thiogalactopyranoside (IPTG).
   8541..8568    -  terminator     rrnB T2 terminator: transcription terminator T2 from the E. coli rrnB gene
   8700..8743    +  terminator     rrnB T1 terminator: Escherichia coli rrnB; transcription terminator T1 from the E. coli rrnB gene
   8790..8826    -  CDS            lacZα (fragment): LacZα fragment of β-galactosidase; lacZ fragment
>Addgene plasmid #161521 | pYPQ266E | addgene full sequence | sequence record 325638 | Addgene NGS Result
CAAATAATGATTTTATTTTGACTGATAGTGACCTGTTCGTTGCAACAAATTGATGAGCAATGCTTTTTTA
TAATGCCAACTTTGTACAAAAAAGCAGGCTCCGAATTCGCCCTTCACCATGGATTACAAGGACCACGACG
GGGATTACAAGGACCACGACATTGATTACAAGGATGATGATGACAAGATGGCTCCGAAGAAGAAGAGGAA
GGTTGGCATCCACGGGGTGCCAGCTGCTGACAAGAAGTACTCGATCGGCCTCGCTATTGGGACTAACTCT
GTTGGCTGGGCCGTGATCACCGACGAGTACAAGGTGCCCTCAAAGAAGTTCAAGGTCCTGGGCAACACCG
ATCGGCATTCCATCAAGAAGAATCTCATTGGCGCTCTCCTGTTCGACAGCGGCGAGACGGCTGAGAGGAC
GCGGCTCAAGCGCACCGCCCGCAGGCGGTACACGCGCAGGAAGAATCGCATCTGCTACCTGCAGGAGATT
TTCTCCAACGAGATGGCGAAGGTTGACGATTCTTTCTTCCACAGGCTGGAGGAGTCATTCCTCGTGGAGG
AGGATAAGAAGCACGAGCGGCATCCAATCTTCGGCAACATTGTCGACGAGGTTGCCTACCACGAGAAGTA
CCCTACGATCTACCATCTGCGGAAGAAGCTCGTGGACTCCACAGATAAGGCGGACCTCCGCCTGATCTAC
CTCGCTCTGGCCCACATGATTAAGTTCAGGGGCCATTTCCTGATCGAGGGGGATCTCAACCCGGACAATA
GCGATGTTGACAAGCTGTTCATCCAGCTCGTGCAGACGTACAACCAGCTCTTCGAGGAGAACCCCATTAA
TGCGTCAGGCGTCGACGCGAAGGCTATCCTGTCCGCTAGGCTCTCGAAGTCTCGGCGCCTCGAGAACCTG
ATCGCCCAGCTGCCGGGCGAGAAGAAGAACGGCCTGTTCGGGAATCTCATTGCGCTCAGCCTGGGGCTCA
CGCCCAACTTCAAGTCGAATTTCGATCTCGCTGAGGACGCCAAGCTGCAGCTCTCCAAGGACACATACGA
CGATGACCTGGATAACCTCCTGGCCCAGATCGGCGATCAGTACGCGGACCTGTTCCTCGCTGCCAAGAAT
CTGTCGGACGCCATCCTCCTGTCTGATATTCTCAGGGTGAACACCGAGATTACGAAGGCTCCGCTCTCAG
CCTCCATGATCAAGCGCTACGACGAGCACCATCAGGATCTGACCCTCCTGAAGGCGCTGGTCAGGCAGCA
GCTCCCCGAGAAGTACAAGGAGATCTTCTTCGATCAGTCGAAGAACGGCTACGCTGGGTACATTGACGGC
GGGGCCTCTCAGGAGGAGTTCTACAAGTTCATCAAGCCGATTCTGGAGAAGATGGACGGCACGGAGGAGC
TGCTGGTGAAGCTCAATCGCGAGGACCTCCTGAGGAAGCAGCGGACATTCGATAACGGCAGCATCCCACA
CCAGATTCATCTCGGGGAGCTGCACGCTATCCTGAGGAGGCAGGAGGACTTCTACCCTTTCCTCAAGGAT
AACCGCGAGAAGATCGAGAAGATTCTGACTTTCAGGATCCCGTACTACGTCGGCCCACTCGCTAGGGGCA
ACTCCCGCTTCGCTTGGATGACCCGCAAGTCAGAGGAGACGATCACGCCGTGGAACTTCGAGGAGGTGGT
CGACAAGGGCGCTAGCGCTCAGTCGTTCATCGAGAGGATGACGAATTTCGACAAGAACCTGCCAAATGAG
AAGGTGCTCCCTAAGCACTCGCTCCTGTACGAGTACTTCACAGTCTACAACGAGCTGACTAAGGTGAAGT
ATGTGACCGAGGGCATGAGGAAGCCGGCTTTCCTGTCTGGGGAGCAGAAGAAGGCCATCGTGGACCTCCT
GTTCAAGACCAACCGGAAGGTCACGGTTAAGCAGCTCAAGGAGGACTACTTCAAGAAGATTGAGTGCTTC
GATTCGGTCGAGATCTCTGGCGTTGAGGACCGCTTCAACGCCTCCCTGGGGACCTACCACGATCTCCTGA
AGATCATTAAGGATAAGGACTTCCTGGACAACGAGGAGAATGAGGATATCCTCGAGGACATTGTGCTGAC
ACTCACTCTGTTCGAGGACCGGGAGATGATCGAGGAGCGCCTGAAGACTTACGCCCATCTCTTCGATGAC
AAGGTCATGAAGCAGCTCAAGAGGAGGAGGTACACCGGCTGGGGGAGGCTGAGCAGGAAGCTCATCAACG
GCATTCGGGACAAGCAGTCCGGGAAGACGATCCTCGACTTCCTGAAGAGCGATGGCTTCGCGAACCGCAA
TTTCATGCAGCTGATTCACGATGACAGCCTCACATTCAAGGAGGATATCCAGAAGGCTCAGGTGAGCGGC
CAGGGGGACTCGCTGCACGAGCATATCGCGAACCTCGCTGGCTCGCCAGCTATCAAGAAGGGGATTCTGC
AGACCGTGAAGGTTGTGGACGAGCTGGTGAAGGTCATGGGCAGGCACAAGCCTGAGAACATCGTCATTGA
GATGGCCCGGGAGAATCAGACCACGCAGAAGGGCCAGAAGAACTCACGCGAGAGGATGAAGAGGATCGAG
GAGGGCATTAAGGAGCTGGGGTCCCAGATCCTCAAGGAGCACCCGGTGGAGAACACGCAGCTGCAGAATG
AGAAGCTCTACCTGTACTACCTCCAGAATGGCCGCGATATGTATGTGGACCAGGAGCTGGATATTAACAG
GCTCAGCGATTACGACGTCGATCATATCGTTCCACAGTCATTCCTGAAGGATGACTCCATTGACAACAAG
GTCCTCACCAGGTCGGACAAGAACCGGGGCAAGTCTGATAATGTTCCTTCAGAGGAGGTCGTTAAGAAGA
TGAAGAACTACTGGCGCCAGCTCCTGAATGCCAAGCTGATCACGCAGCGGAAGTTCGATAACCTCACAAA
GGCTGAGAGGGGCGGGCTCTCTGAGCTGGACAAGGCGGGCTTCATCAAGAGGCAGCTGGTCGAGACACGG
CAGATCACTAAGCACGTTGCGCAGATTCTCGACTCACGGATGAACACTAAGTACGATGAGAATGACAAGC
TGATCCGCGAGGTGAAGGTCATCACCCTGAAGTCAAAGCTCGTCTCCGACTTCAGGAAGGATTTCCAGTT
CTACAAGGTTCGGGAGATCAACAATTACCACCATGCCCATGACGCGTACCTGAACGCGGTGGTCGGCACA
GCTCTGATCAAGAAGTACCCAAAGCTCGAGAGCGAGTTCGTGTACGGGGACTACAAGGTTTACGATGTGA
GGAAGATGATCGCCAAGTCGGAGCAGGAGATTGGCAAGGCTACCGCCAAGTACTTCTTCTACTCTAACAT
TATGAATTTCTTCAAGACAGAGATCACTCTGGCCAATGGCGAGATCCGGAAGCGCCCCCTCATCGAGACG
AACGGCGAGACGGGGGAGATCGTGTGGGACAAGGGCAGGGATTTCGCGACCGTCAGGAAGGTTCTCTCCA
TGCCACAAGTGAATATCGTCAAGAAGACAGAGGTCCAGACTGGCGGGTTCTCTAAGGAGTCAATTAGGCC
TAAGCGGAACAGCGACAAGCTCATCGCCCGCAAGAAGGACTGGGATCCGAAGAAGTACGGCGGGTTCCTG
TGGCCCACTGTGGCCTACTCGGTCCTGGTTGTGGCGAAGGTTGAGAAGGGCAAGTCCAAGAAGCTCAAGA
GCGTGAAGGAGCTGCTGGGGATCACGATTATGGAGCGCTCCAGCTTCGAGAAGAACCCGATCGATTTCCT
GGAGGCGAAGGGCTACAAGGAGGTGAAGAAGGACCTGATCATTAAGCTCCCCAAGTACTCACTCTTCGAG
CTGGAGAACGGCAGGAAGCGGATGCTGGCTTCCGCTAAGCAGCTGCAGAAGGGGAACGAGCTGGCTCTGC
CGTCCAAGTATGTGAACTTCCTCTACCTGGCCTCCCACTACGAGAAGCTCAAGGGCAGCCCCGAGGACAA
CGAGCAGAAGCAGCTGTTCGTCGAGCAGCACAAGCATTACCTCGACGAGATCATTGAGCAGATTTCCGAG
TTCTCCAAGCGCGTGATCCTGGCCGACGCGAATCTGGATAAGGTCCTCTCCGCGTACAACAAGCACCGCG
ACAAGCCAATCAGGGAGCAGGCTGAGAATATCATTCATCTCTTCACCCTGACGAGGCTCGGCGCCCCTAG
GGCTTTCAAGTACTTCGACACAACTATCGATCCGAAGCAGTACAGGAGCACTAAGGAGGTCCTGGACGCG
ACCCTCATCCACCAGTCGATTACCGGCCTCTACGAGACGCGCATCGACCTGTCTCAGCTCGGGGGCGACA
AGCGGCCAGCGGCGACGAAGAAGGCGGGGCAGGCGAAGAAGAAGAAGGGAGACGACGGAGGTGGCGGTAC
AGGAGGGGGTGGGTCCGCTGAGTATGTCAGGGCGTTGTTCGACTTCAATGGAAACGACGAGGAAGATCTG
CCTTTTAAAAAGGGAGATATTCTCAGGATCAGAGATAAGCCGGAAGAACAATGGTGGAACGCTGAAGACT
CTGAAGGTAAGAGAGGTATGATTCTTGTCCCCTACGTCGAGAAGTATTCGGGTGACTATAAAGACCACGA
TGGAGATTATAAGGACCACGATATAGATTATAAGGATGATGATGATAAGAGCGGAATGACCGATGCAGAG
TACGTCAGGATTCATGAGAAACTTGACATCTACACGTTTAAGAAACAGTTTTTCAACAACAAAAAATCTG
TTAGTCACCGCTGTTACGTGCTGTTCGAATTGAAACGCAGAGGTGAGAGGAGAGCCTGCTTTTGGGGCTA
TGCCGTCAACAAGCCGCAAAGCGGCACAGAAAGGGGCATTCACGCGGAGATATTTAGCATTAGAAAGGTC
GAGGAATACCTTCGGGATAATCCCGGGCAATTCACTATCAATTGGTACTCTTCATGGTCCCCGTGTGCAG
ATTGCGCTGAAAAGATACTGGAGTGGTATAATCAAGAACTCAGAGGAAACGGTCACACCCTCAAGATTTG
GGCTTGCAAGCTTTACTACGAGAAAAATGCAAGGAACCAGATCGGCCTCTGGAACTTGCGCGACAACGGC
GTGGGGTTGAATGTGATGGTCTCGGAGCATTACCAGTGCTGCCGGAAGATATTCATTCAGTCGTCACATA
ATCAATTGAACGAGAATAGGTGGCTCGAAAAAACCCTGAAGCGGGCCGAGAAGTGGAGGAGTGAACTCTC
GATAATGATCCAGGTTAAAATACTGCATACTACCAAATCTCCGGCGGTGGGACCGAAGAAGAAGCGCAAG
GTGGGGACCATGACTAATCTCTCAGATATAATCGAGAAGGAAACAGGAAAGCAACTGGTCATCCAAGAAT
CGATTTTGATGCTTCCCGAAGAAGTCGAAGAAGTTATAGGAAATAAGCCCGAGTCTGACATACTGGTTCA
CACAGCGTACGATGAAAGTACGGACGAGAATGTCATGTTGCTGACATCGGACGCACCTGAATACAAGCCT
TGGGCTCTGGTCATACAAGATAGTAACGGAGAAAATAAGATTAAAATGCTTGAAGGAAGGGGCTCCCTGC
TGACATGTGGAGATGTGGAAGAGAATCCAGGACCATCCAGGATGATAGAGCAAGATGGTTGTACCCAAGT
GCTGCGGCCCCTCGGATGGCGGGGGTACAGCGCCATGACTGGCCATAATAGACAGTCCGCTGCTCTCATG
CCTCCATGCAGCGGATGTCAGAGGAGGGGAGCTAGGTTCTTCCTGTCTAGACCTACCTGCCCCGTGCCCT
AGTGGCGGCCGCCGACGTCCGATCGTTCAAACATTTGGCAATAAAGTTTCTTAAGATTGAATCCTGTTGC
CGGTCTTGCGATGATTATCATATAATTTCTGTTGAATTACGTTAAGCATGTAATAATTAACATGTAATGC
ATGACGTTATTTATGAGATGGGTTTTTATGATTAGAGTCCCGCAATTATACATTTAATACGCGATAGAAA
ACAAAATATAGCGCGCAAACTAGGATAAATTATCGCGCGCGGTGTCATCTATGTTACTAGATCGGGAATT
GATCCCCCCTCGACAGCTTCCGGAAAGGGCGAATTCGCAACTTTGTATACAAAAGTTGAACGAGAAACGT
AAAATGATATAAATATCAATATATTAAATTAGATTTTGCATAAAAAACAGACTACATAATACTGTAAAAC
ACAACATATCCAGTCACTATGCCATCCAGCTGATATCCCCTATAGTGAGTCGTATTACATGGTCATAGCT
GTTTCCTGGCAGCTCTGGCCCGTGTCTCAAAATCTCTGATGTTACATTGCACAAGATAAAAATATATCAT
CATGCCTCCTCTGGACCAGCCAGGACAGAAATGCCTCGACTTCGCTGCTACCCAAGGTTGCCGGGTGACG
CACACCGTGGAAACGGATGAAGGCACGAACCCAGTGGACATAAGCCTGTTCGGTTCGTAAGCTGTAATGC
AAGTAGCGTATGCGCTCACGCAACTGGTCCAGAACCTTGACCGAACGCAGCGGTGGTAACGGCGCAGTGG
CGGTTTTCATGGCTTGTTATGACTGTTTTTTTGGGGTACAGTCTATGCCTCGGGCATCCAAGCAGCAAGC
GCGTTACGCCGTGGGTCGATGTTTGATGTTATGGAGCAGCAACGATGTTACGCAGCAGGGCAGTCGCCCT
AAAACAAAGTTAAACATTATGAGGGAAGCGGTGATCGCCGAAGTATCGACTCAACTATCAGAGGTAGTTG
GCGTCATCGAGCGCCATCTCGAACCGACGTTGCTGGCCGTACATTTGTACGGCTCCGCAGTGGATGGCGG
CCTGAAGCCACACAGTGATATTGATTTGCTGGTTACGGTGACCGTAAGGCTTGATGAAACAACGCGGCGA
GCTTTGATCAACGACCTTTTGGAAACTTCGGCTTCCCCTGGAGAGAGCGAGATTCTCCGCGCTGTAGAAG
TCACCATTGTTGTGCACGACGACATCATTCCGTGGCGTTATCCAGCTAAGCGCGAACTGCAATTTGGAGA
ATGGCAGCGCAATGACATTCTTGCAGGTATCTTCGAGCCAGCCACGATCGACATTGATCTGGCTATCTTG
CTGACAAAAGCAAGAGAACATAGCGTTGCCTTGGTAGGTCCAGCGGCGGAGGAACTCTTTGATCCGGTTC
CTGAACAGGATCTATTTGAGGCGCTAAATGAAACCTTAACGCTATGGAACTCGCCGCCCGACTGGGCTGG
CGATGAGCGAAATGTAGTGCTTACGTTGTCCCGCATTTGGTACAGCGCAGTAACCGGCAAAATCGCGCCG
AAGGATGTCGCTGCCGACTGGGCAATGGAGCGCCTGCCGGCCCAGTATCAGCCCGTCATACTTGAAGCTA
GACAGGCTTATCTTGGACAAGAAGAAGATCGCTTGGCCTCGCGCGCAGATCAGTTGGAAGAATTTGTCCA
CTACGTGAAAGGCGAGATCACCAAGGTAGTCGGCAAATAACCCTCGAGCCACCCATGACCAAAATCCCTT
AACGTGAGTTACGCGTCGTTCCACTGAGCGTCAGACCCCGTAGAAAAGATCAAAGGATCTTCTTGAGATC
CTTTTTTTCTGCGCGTAATCTGCTGCTTGCAAACAAAAAAACCACCGCTACCAGCGGTGGTTTGTTTGCC
GGATCAAGAGCTACCAACTCTTTTTCCGAAGGTAACTGGCTTCAGCAGAGCGCAGATACCAAATACTGTT
CTTCTAGTGTAGCCGTAGTTAGGCCACCACTTCAAGAACTCTGTAGCACCGCCTACATACCTCGCTCTGC
TAATCCTGTTACCAGTGGCTGCTGCCAGTGGCGATAAGTCGTGTCTTACCGGGTTGGACTCAAGACGATA
GTTACCGGATAAGGCGCAGCGGTCGGGCTGAACGGGGGGTTCGTGCACACAGCCCAGCTTGGAGCGAACG
ACCTACACCGAACTGAGATACCTACAGCGTGAGCTATGAGAAAGCGCCACGCTTCCCGAAGGGAGAAAGG
CGGACAGGTATCCGGTAAGCGGCAGGGTCGGAACAGGAGAGCGCACGAGGGAGCTTCCAGGGGGAAACGC
CTGGTATCTTTATAGTCCTGTCGGGTTTCGCCACCTCTGACTTGAGCGTCGATTTTTGTGATGCTCGTCA
GGGGGGCGGAGCCTATGGAAAAACGCCAGCAACGCGGCCTTTTTACGGTTCCTGGCCTTTTGCTGGCCTT
TTGCTCACATGTTCTTTCCTGCGTTATCCCCTGATTCTGTGGATAACCGTATTACCGCCTTTGAGTGAGC
TGATACCGCTCGCCGCAGCCGAACGACCGAGCGCAGCGAGTCAGTGAGCGAGGAAGCGGAAGAGCGCCCA
ATACGCAAACCGCCTCTCCCCGCGCGTTGGCCGATTCATTAATGCAGCTGGCACGACAGGTTTCCCGACT
GGAAAGCGGGCAGTGAGCGCAACGCAATTAATACGCGTACCGCGAGCCAGGAAGAGTTTGTAGAAACGCA
AAAAGGCCATCCGTCAGGATGGCCTTCTGCTTAGTTTGATGCCTGGCAGTTTATGGCGGGCGTCCTGCCC
GCCACCCTCCGGGCCGTTGCTTCACAACGTTCAAATCCGCTCCCGGCGGATTTGTCCTACTCAGGAGAGC
GTTCACCGACAAACAACAGATAAAACGAAAGGCCCAGTCTTCCGACTGAGCCTTTCGTTTTATTTGATGC
CTGGCAGTTCCCTACTCTCGCGTTAACGCTTGCATGGATGTTTTCCCAGTCACGACGTTGTAAAACGACG
GCCAGTCTTAAGCTCGGGCCC
